>Addgene plasmid #39843 | pEYFP-Plk1(499) | addgene full sequence | sequence record 160351 | Addgene NGS result
GTGATGCGGTTTTGGCAGTACATCAATGGGCGTGGATAGCGGTTTGACTCACGGGGATTTCCAAGTCTCC
ACCCCATTGACGTCAATGGGAGTTTGTTTTGGCACCAAAATCAACGGGACTTTCCAAAATGTCGTAACAA
CTCCGCCCCATTGACGCAAATGGGCGGTAGGCGTGTACGGTGGGAGGTCTATATAAGCAGAGCTGGTTTA
GTGAACCGTCAGATCCGCTAGCGCTACCGGTCGCCACCATGGTGAGCAAGGGCGAGGAGCTGTTCACCGG
GGTGGTGCCCATCCTGGTCGAGCTGGACGGCGACGTAAACGGCCACAAGTTCAGCGTGTCCGGCGAGGGC
GAGGGCGATGCCACCTACGGCAAGCTGACCCTGAAGTTCATCTGCACCACCGGCAAGCTGCCCGTGCCCT
GGCCCACCCTCGTGACCACCTTCGGCTACGGCCTGCAGTGCTTCGCCCGCTACCCCGACCACATGAAGCA
GCACGACTTCTTCAAGTCCGCCATGCCCGAAGGCTACGTCCAGGAGCGCACCATCTTCTTCAAGGACGAC
GGCAACTACAAGACCCGCGCCGAGGTGAAGTTCGAGGGCGACACCCTGGTGAACCGCATCGAGCTGAAGG
GCATCGACTTCAAGGAGGACGGCAACATCCTGGGGCACAAGCTGGAGTACAACTACAACAGCCACAACGT
CTATATCATGGCCGACAAGCAGAAGAACGGCATCAAGGTGAACTTCAAGATCCGCCACAACATCGAGGAC
GGCAGCGTGCAGCTCGCCGACCACTACCAGCAGAACACCCCCATCGGCGACGGCCCCGTGCTGCTGCCCG
ACAACCACTACCTGAGCTACCAGTCCGCCCTGAGCAAAGACCCCAACGAGAAGCGCGATCACATGGTCCT
GCTGGAGTTCGTGACCGCCGCCGGGATCACTCTCGGCATGGACGAGCTGTACAAGTACTCAGATCTCGAG
CTCAAGCTTCGAATTCTAAGTGCTGCAGTGACTGCAGGGAAGCTGGCACGGGCACCGGCCGACCCTGGGA
AAGCCGGGGTCCCCGGAGTTGCAGCTCCCGGAGCTCCGGCGGCGGCTCCACCGGCGAAAGAGATCCCGGA
GGTCCTAGTGGACCCACGCAGCCGGCGGCGCTATGTGCGGGGCCGCTTTTTGGGCAAGGGCGGCTTTGCC
AAGTGCTTCGAGATCTCGGACGCGGACACCAAGGAGGTGTTCGCGGGCAAGATTGTGCCTAAGTCTCTGC
TGCTCAAGCCGCACCAGAGGGAGAAGATGTCCATGGAAATATCCATTCACCGCAGCCTCGCCCACCAGCA
CGTCGTAGGATTCCACGGCTTTTTCGAGGACAACGACTTCGTGTTCGTGGTGTTGGAGCTCTGCCGCCGG
AGGTCTCTCCTGGAGCTGCACAAGAGGAGGAAAGCCCTGACTGAGCCTGAGGCCCGATACTACCTACGGC
AAATTGTGCTTGGCTGCCAGTACCTGCACCGAAACCGAGTTATTCATCGAGACCTCAAGCTGGGCAACCT
TTTCCTGAATGAAGATCTGGAGGTGAAAATAGGGGATTTTGGACTGGCAACCAAAGTCGAATATGACGGG
GAGAGGAAGAAGACCCTGTGTGGGACTCCTAATTACATAGCTCCCGAGGTGCTGAGCAAGAAAGGGCACA
GTTTCGAGGTGGATGTGTGGTCCATTGGGTGTATCATGTATACCTTGTTAGTGGGCAAACCACCTTTTGA
GACTTCTTGCCTAAAAGAGACCTACCTCCGGATCAAGAAGAATGAATACAGTATTCCCAAGCACATCAAC
CCCGTGGCCGCCTCCCTCATCCAGAAGATGCTTCAGACAGATCCCACTGCCCGCCCAACCATTAACGAGC
TGCTTAATGACGAGTTCTTTACTTCTGGCTATATCCCTGCCCGTCTCCCCATCACCTGCCTGACCATTCC
ACCAAGGTTTTCGATTGCTCCCAGCAGCCTGGACCCCAGCAACCGGAAGCCCCTCACAGTCCTCAATAAA
GGCTTGGAGAACCCCCTGCCTGAGCGTCCCCGGGAAAAAGAAGAACCAGTGGTTCGAGAGACAGGTGAGG
TGGTCGACTGCCACCTCAGTGACATGCTGCAGCAGCTGCACAGTGTCAATGCCTCCAAGCCCTCGGAGCG
TGGGCTGGTCAGGCAAGAGGAGGCTGAGGATCCTGCCTGCATCCCCATCTTCTGGGTCAGCAAGTGGGTG
GACTATTCGGACAAGTACGGCCTTGGGTATCAGCTCTGTGATAACAGCGTGGGGGTGCTCTTCAATGACT
CAACACGCCTCATCCTCTACAATGATGGTGACAGCCTGCAGTACATAGAGCGTGACGGCACTGAGTCCTA
CCTCACCGTGAGTTCCCATCCCAACTCCTTGATGAAGAAGATCACCCTCCTTAAATATTTCCGCAATTAC
ATGAGCGAGCACTTGCTGAAGGCAGGTGCCAACATCACGCCGCGCGAAGGTGATGAGCTCGCCCGGCTGC
CCTACCTACGGACCTGGTTCCGCACCCGCAGCGCCATCATCCTGCACCTCAGCAACGGCAGCGTGCAGAT
CAACTTCTTCCAGGATCACACCAAGCTCATCTTGTGCCCACTGATGGCAGCCGTGACCTACATCGACGAG
AAGCGGGACTTCCGCACATACCGCCTGAGTCTCCTGGAGGAGTACGGCTGCTGCAAGGAGCTGGCCAGCC
GGCTCCGCTACGCCCGCACTATGGTGGACAAGCTGCTGAGCTCACGCTCGGCCAGCAACCGTCTCAAGGC
CTCCTAAGCTAGATAACTGATCATAATCAGCCATACCACATTTGTAGAGGTTTTACTTGCTTTAAAAAAC
CTCCCACACCTCCCCCTGAACCTGAAACATAAAATGAATGCAATTGTTGTTGTTAACTTGTTTATTGCAG
CTTATAATGGTTACAAATAAAGCAATAGCATCACAAATTTCACAAATAAAGCATTTTTTTCACTGCATTC
TAGTTGTGGTTTGTCCAAACTCATCAATGTATCTTAACGCGTAAATTGTAAGCGTTAATATTTTGTTAAA
ATTCGCGTTAAATTTTTGTTAAATCAGCTCATTTTTTAACCAATAGGCCGAAATCGGCAAAATCCCTTAT
AAATCAAAAGAATAGACCGAGATAGGGT
[37 nt withheld, positions 3179-3215]
AAAGAACGTGGACTCCAACGTCAAAGG
[49 nt withheld, positions 3243-3291]
T
[91 nt withheld, positions 3293-3383]
G
[124 nt withheld, positions 3385-3508]
CAGGTGGCACTTTTCGGGGAAATGTGCGCGGAACCCCTATTTGTTTATTTTTCTAAATACATTCAAATAT
GTATCCGCTCATGAGACAATAACCCTGATAAATGCTTCAATAATATTGAAAAAGGAAGAGTCCTGAGGCG
GAAAGAACCAGCTGTGGAATGTGTGTCAGTTAGGGTGTGGAAAGTCCCCAGGCTCCCCAGCAGGCAGAAG
TATGCAAAGCATGCATCTCAATTAGTCAGCAACCAGGTGTGGAAAGTCCCCAGGCTCCCCAGCAGGCAGA
AGTATGCAAAGCATGCATCTCAATTAGTCAGCAACCATAGTCCCGCCCCTAACTCCGCCCATCCCGCCCC
TAACTCCGCCCAGTTCCGCCCATTCTCCGCCCCATGGCTGACTAATTTTTTTTATTTATGCAGAGGCCGA
GGCCGCCTCGGCCTCTGAGCTATTCCAGAAGTAGTGAGGAGGCTTTTTTGGAGGCCTAGGCTTTTGCAAA
GATCGATCAAGAGACAGGATGAGGATCGTTTCGCATGATTGAACAAGATGGATTGCACGCAGGTTCTCCG
GCCGCTTGGGTGGAGAGGCTATTCGGCTATGACTGGGCACAACAGACAATCGGCTGCTCTGATGCCGCCG
TGTTCCGGCTGTCAGCGCAGGGGCGCCCGGTTCTTTTTGTCAAGACCGACCTGTCCGGTGCCCTGAATGA
ACTGCAAGACGAGGCAGCGCGGCTATCGTGGCTGGCCACGACGGGCGTTCCTTGCGCAGCTGTGCTCGAC
GTTGTCACTGAAGCGGGAAGGGACTGGCTGCTATTGGGCGAAGTGCCGGGGCAGGATCTCCTGTCATCTC
ACCTTGCTCCTGCCGAGAAAGTATCCATCATGGCTGATGCAATGCGGCGGCTGCATACGCTTGATCCGGC
TACCTGCCCATTCGACCACCAAGCGAAACATCGCATCGAGCGAGCACGTACTCGGATGGAAGCCGGTCTT
GTCGATCAGGATGATCTGGACGAAGAGCATCAGGGGCTCGCGCCAGCCGAACTGTTCGCCAGGCTCAAGG
CGAGCATGCCCGACGGCGAGGATCTCGTCGTGACCCATGGCGATGCCTGCTTGCCGAATATCATGGTGGA
AAATGGCCGCTTTTCTGGATTCATCGACTGTGGCCGGCTGGGTGTGGCGGACCGCTATCAGGACATAGCG
TTGGCTACCCGTGATATTGCTGAAGAGCTTGGCGGCGAATGGGCTGACCGCTTCCTCGTGCTTTACGGTA
TCGCCGCTCCCGATTCGCAGCGCATCGCCTTCTATCGCCTTCTTGACGAGTTCTTCTGAGCGGGACTCTG
GGGTTCGAAATGACCGACCAAGCGACGCCCAACCTGCCATCACGAGATTTCGATTCCACCGCCGCCTTCT
ATGAAAGGTTGGGCTTCGGAATCGTTTTCCGGGACGCCGGCTGGATGATCCTCCAGCGCGGGGATCTCAT
GCTGGAGTTCTTCGCCCACCCTAGGGGGAGGCTAACTGAAACACGGAAGGAGACAATACCGGAAGGAACC
CGCGCTATGACGGCAATAAAAAGACAGAATAAAACGCACGGTGTTGGGTCGTTTGTTCATAAACGCGGGG
TTCGGTCCCAGGGCTGGCACTCTGTCGATACCCCACCGAGACCCCATTGGGGCCAATACGCCCGCGTTTC
TTCCTTTTCCCCACCCCACCCCCCAAGTTCGGGTGAAGGCCCAGGGCTCGCAGCCAACGTCGGGGCGGCA
GGCCCTGCCATAGCCTCAGGTTACTCATATATACTTTAGATTGATTTAAAACTTCATTTTTAATTTAAAA
GGATCTAGGTGAAGATCCTTTTTGATAATCTCATGACCAAAATCCCTTAACGTGAGTTTTCGTTCCACTG
AGCGTCAGACCCCGTAGAAAAGATCAAAGGATCTTCTTGAGATCCTTTTTTTCTGCGCGTAATCTGCTGC
TTGCAAACAAAAAAACCACCGCTACCAGCGGTGGTTTGTTTGCCGGATCAAGAGCTACCAACTCTTTTTC
CGAAGGTAACTGGCTTCAGCAGAGCGCAGATACCAAATACTGTTCTTCTAGTGTAGCCGTAGTTAGGCCA
CCACTTCAAGAACTCTGTAGCACCGCCTACATACCTCGCTCTGCTAATCCTGTTACCAGTGGCTGCTGCC
AGTGGCGATAAGTCGTGTCTTACCGGGTTGGACTCAAGACGATAGTTACCGGATAAGGCGCAGCGGTCGG
GCTGAACGGGGGGTTCGTGCACACAGCCCAGCTTGGAGCGAACGACCTACACCGAACTGAGATACCTACA
GCGTGAGCTATGAGAAAGCGCCACGCTTCCCGAAGGGAGAAAGGCGGACAGGTATCCGGTAAGCGGCAGG
GTCGGAACAGGAGAGCGCACGAGGGAGCTTCCAGGGGGAAACGCCTGGTATCTTTATAGTCCTGTCGGGT
TTCGCCACCTCTGACTTGAGCGTCGATTTTTGTGATGCTCGTCAGGGGGGCGGAGCCTATGGAAAAACGC
CAGCAACGCGGCCTTTTTACGGTTCCTGGCCTTTTGCTGGCCTTTTGCTCACATGTTCTTTCCTGCGTTA
TCCCCTGATTCTGTGGATAACCGTATTACCGCCATGCATTAGTTATTAATAGTAATCAATTACGGGGTCA
TTAGTTCATAGCCCATATATGGAGTTCCGCGTTACATAACTTACGGTAAATGGCCCGCCTGGCTGACCGC
CCAACGACCCCCGCCCATTGACGTCAATAATGACGTATGTTCCCATAGTAACGCCAATAGGGACTTTCCA
TTGACGTCAATGGGTGGAGTATTTACGGTAAACTGCCCACTTGGCAGTACATCAAGTGTATCATATGCCA
AGTACGCCCCCTATTGACGTCAATGACGGTAAATGGCCCGCCTGGCATTATGCCCAGTACATGACCTTAT
GGGACTTTCCTACTTGGCAGTACATCTACGTATTAGTCATCGCTATTACCATG
Features (pLannotate 1.2.2; 15 found; start..end, strand, type, name):
      1..204     +  promoter       CMV promoter: human cytomegalovirus (CMV) immediate early promoter
    249..965     +  CDS            EYFP: EYFP is a basic (constitutively fluorescent) green/yellow fluorescent protein published in 1996, derived from Aequorea victoria. It is reported to be a very rapidly-maturing weak dimer with high acid sensitivity.
    967..997     +  misc_feature   MCS (fragment): multiple cloning site
    996..2804    +  CDS            PLK1: PLK1_HUMAN - Also known as PLK. Experimental evidence at protein level: Swiss-Prot protein existence level 1. Serine/threonine-protein kinase that performs several important functions throughout M phase of the cell cycle, including the regulation of centrosome maturation and spindle assembly, the removal of cohesins from chromosome arms, the inactivation of anaphase- promoting complex/cyclosome (APC/C) inhibitors, and the regulation of mitotic exit and cytokinesis. Polo-like kinase proteins acts by binding and phosphorylating proteins are that already phosphorylated on a specific motif recogni
   2818..2902    +  CDS            large T antigen (fragment): large T antigen from SV40 (simian virus 40)
   2925..3046    +  polyA_signal   SV40 poly(A) signal: SV40 polyadenylation signal
   3080..3508    -  rep_origin     f1 ori (sequence partly withheld): f1 bacteriophage origin of replication; arrow indicates direction of (+) strand synthesis
   3535..3639    +  promoter       AmpR promoter: bla
   3641..3998    +  promoter       SV40 promoter: SV40 enhancer and early promoter
   4033..4827    +  CDS            NeoR/KanR: aminoglycoside phosphotransferase from Tn5; aph(3')-II (or nptII); confers resistance to neomycin, kanamycin, and G418 (Geneticin®)
   4848..5000    +  CDS            ble (fragment): BLE_KLEPN - Experimental evidence at protein level: Swiss-Prot protein existence level 1. Binding protein with a strong affinity to the bleomycin family of antibiotics. Binds to CL990; an antimitotic-antibiotic compound. From Klebsiella pneumoniae.
   5059..5106    +  polyA_signal   HSV TK poly(A) signal: herpes simplex virus thymidine kinase polyadenylation signal (Cole and Stacy, 1985)
   5197..5213    -  polyA_signal   bGH poly(A) signal (fragment): bovine growth hormone polyadenylation signal
   5435..6023    +  rep_origin     ori: high-copy-number ColE1/pMB1/pBR322/pUC origin of replication
   6198..6501    +  enhancer       CMV enhancer: human cytomegalovirus immediate early enhancer
