[The description below was written by a language model from this plasmid's Addgene catalogue record and pLannotate feature annotations shown in this document.]
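Description:
pEYFP-Plk1(499) is a mammalian expression plasmid built on the Clontech pEYFP-C3 backbone that produces human polo-like kinase 1 (PLK1) fused at its N terminus to the yellow fluorescent protein EYFP. Transcription is driven by the human cytomegalovirus immediate-early enhancer and promoter. The EYFP coding sequence is followed by a short remnant of the multiple cloning site and then the PLK1 open reading frame, and the transcript is terminated by the SV40 polyadenylation signal. The annotated PLK1 region spans about 1.8 kb, consistent with a full-length or near full-length coding sequence. The "(499)" in the name presumably denotes a specific variant, such as a mutation or boundary at that residue, but the record does not explain it. The restriction sites used for cloning are also not recorded.

The plasmid replicates in E. coli from a high-copy pUC-type origin, and it also carries an f1 origin that allows single-stranded DNA production. A single Tn5 aminoglycoside phosphotransferase gene (NeoR/KanR) serves both hosts. A bacterial bla-type promoter drives it for kanamycin selection in E. coli, and the SV40 enhancer/early promoter drives it for G418 selection of stable mammalian transfectants, with the HSV thymidine kinase polyadenylation signal downstream. The short large T antigen, ble and bGH poly(A) fragments in the feature table are most likely backbone remnants or annotation artefacts rather than functional elements.

The associated publication concerns ordered proteolysis of Plk1 in anaphase and its contribution to mitotic exit in human cells. The construct therefore suits live-cell fluorescence imaging of the localisation, abundance and degradation of the tagged kinase during mitosis.
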