Addgene plasmid #39843: pEYFP-Plk1(499)
Depositing lab: Jonathon Pines. Depositing organization: University of Cambridge. Publication: Ordered proteolysis in anaphase inactivates Plk1 to contribute to proper mitotic exit in human cells. Lindon C, Pines J. J Cell Biol. 2004 Jan 19;164(2):233-41. 10.1083/jcb.200309035 PubMed 14734534.
Backbone
  Vector backbone: pEYFP-C3
  Backbone manufacturer: Clontech
  Vector type: Mammalian Expression
  Selectable markers: Neomycin (select with G418)
Growth in bacteria
  Bacterial resistance: Kanamycin, 50 μg/mL
  Growth temperature: 37°C
  Growth strain: DH5alpha
  Copy number: Unknown
Gene/Insert
  Gene/Insert name: Plk1
  Species: H. sapiens (human)
  Entrez Gene: PLK1 (a.k.a. PLK, STPK13)
  Tag / fusion protein: EYFP (N terminal on backbone)
  Cloning method: Restriction Enzyme; 5′ cloning site NA (unknown if destroyed); 3′ cloning site NA (unknown if destroyed)
  Sequencing primers: 5′ EGFP-C
Terms and licenses: Academic/Nonprofit Terms; Industry Terms: Not Available to Industry
How to cite: pEYFP-Plk1(499) was a gift from Jonathon Pines (Addgene plasmid # 39843 ; http://n2t.net/addgene:39843 ; RRID:Addgene_39843)
