>Addgene plasmid #39843 | pEYFP-Plk1(499) | addgene partial sequence | sequence record 51387 | EGFP-C 5'-CATGGTCCTGCTGGAGTTCGTG-3'
TGGACGAGCTGTACAAGTACTCAGATCTCGAGCTCAAGCTTCGAATTCTAAGTGCTGCAGTGACTGCAGG
GAAGCTGGCACGGGCACCGGCCGACCCTGGGAAAGCCGGGGTCCCCGGAGTTGCAGCTCCCGGAGCTCCG
GCGGCGGCTCCACCGGCGAAAGAGATCCCGGAGGTCCTAGTGGACCCACGCAGCCGGCGGCGCTATGTGC
GGGGCCGCTTTTTGGGCAAGGGCGGCTTTGCCAAGTGCTTCGAGATCTCGGACGCGGACACCAAGGAGGT
GTTCGCGGGCAAGATTGTGCCTAAGTCTCTGCTGCTCAAGCCGCACCAGAGGGAGAAGATGTCCATGGAA
ATATCCATTCACCGCAGCCTCGCCCACCAGCACGTCGTAGGATTCCACGGCTTTTTCGAGGACAACGACT
TCGTGTTCGTGGTGTTGGAGCTCTGCCGCCGGAGGTCTCTCCTGGAGCTGCACAAGAGGAGGAAAGCCCT
GACTGAGCCTGAGGCCCGATACTACCTACGGCAAATTGTGCTTGGCTGCCAGTACCTGCACCGAAACCGA
GTTATTCATCGAGACCTCAAGCTGGGCAACCTTTTCCTGAATGAAGATCTGGAGGTGAAAATAGGGGATT
TTGGACTGGCAACCAAAGTCGAATATGACGGGGAGAGGAAGAAGACCCTGTGTGGGACTCCTAATTACAT
AGCTCCCGAGGTGCTGAGCAAGAAAGGGCACAGTTTCGAGGTGGATGTGTGGTCCATTGGGTGTATCATG
TATACCTTGTTAGTGGGCAAACCACCTTTTGAGACTTCTTGCCTAAAAGAGACCTACCTCCGGATCAAGA
AGAATGAA
