>Addgene plasmid #39843 | pEYFP-Plk1(499) | addgene partial sequence | sequence record 164078 | CMV-F 5'-CGCAAATGGGCGGTAGGCGTG-3'
GCTGGTTTAGTGAACCGTCAGATCCGCTAGCGCTACCGGTCGCCACCATGGTGAGCAAGGGCGAGGAGCT
GTTCACCGGGGTGGTGCCCATCCTGGTCGAGCTGGACGGCGACGTAAACGGCCACAAGTTCAGCGTGTCC
GGCGAGGGCGAGGGCGATGCCACCTACGGCAAGCTGACCCTGAAGTTCATCTGCACCACCGGCAAGCTGC
CCGTGCCCTGGCCCACCCTCGTGACCACCTTCGGCTACGGCCTGCAGTGCTTCGCCCGCTACCCCGACCA
CATGAAGCAGCACGACTTCTTCAAGTCCGCCATGCCCGAAGGCTACGTCCAGGAGCGCACCATCTTCTTC
AAGGACGACGGCAACTACAAGACCCGCGCCGAGGTGAAGTTCGAGGGCGACACCCTGGTGAACCGCATCG
AGCTGAAGGGCATCGACTTCAAGGAGGACGGCAACATCCTGGGGCACAAGCTGGAGTACAACTACAACAG
CCACAACGTCTATATCATGGCCGACAAGCAGAAGAACGGCATCAAGGTGAACTTCAAGATCCGCCACAAC
ATCGAGGACGGCAGCGTGCAGCTCGCCGACCACTACCAGCAGAACACCCCCATCGGCGACGGCCCCGTGC
TGCTGCCCGACAACCACTACCTGAGCTACCAGTCCGCCCTGAGCAAAGACCCCAACGAGAAGCGCGATCA
CATGGTCCTGCTGGAGTTCGTGACCGCCGCCGGGATCACTCTCGGCATGGACGAGCTGTACAAGTACTCA
GATCTCGAGCTCAAGCT
